>Addgene plasmid #211219 | pBiT3.1-N_NUP214:1-434 | addgene full sequence | sequence record 425913 | Addgene NGS Result
AAGACGCGTTAATTAAGACGTCGGCAGTGAAAAAAATGCTTTATTTGTGAAATTTGTGATGCTATTGCTT
TATTTGTAACCATTATAAGCTGCAATAAACAAGTTAACAACAACAATTGCATTCATTTTATGTTTCAGGT
TCAGGGGGAGGTGTGGGAGGTTTTTTAAAGCAAGTAAAACCTCTACAAATGTGGTATGGCTGATTATGAT
CCGCGGCCGCAATACGTCGACGTTATCAGCTGACTTCGTACGAGAGCCTAGGATTATGGCGCGCCACTAG
TTATTAATAGTAATCAATTACGGGGTCATTAGTTCATAGCCCATATATGGAGTTCCGCGTTACATAACTT
ACGGTAAATGGCCCGCCTGGCTGACCGCCCAACGACCCCCGCCCATTGACGTCAATAATGACGTATGTTC
CCATAGTAACGCCAATAGGGACTTTCCATTGACGTCAATGGGTGGAGTATTTACGGTAAACTGCCCACTT
GGCAGTACATCAAGTGTATCATATGCCAAGTCCGCCCCCTATTGACGTCAATGACGGTAAATGGCCCGCC
TGGCATTATGCCCAGTACATGACCTTACGGGACTTTCCTACTTGGCAGTACATCTACGTATTAGTCATCG
CTATTACCATGGTGATGCGGTTTTGGCAGTACACCAATGGGCGTGGATAGCGGTTTGACTCACGGGGATT
TCCAAGTCTCCACCCCATTGACGTCAATGGGAGTTTGTTTTGGCACCAAAATCAACGGGACTTTCCAAAA
TGTCGTAATAACCCCGCCCCGTTGACGCAAATGGGCGGTAGGCGTGTACGGTGGGAGGTCTATATAAGCA
GAGCTGGTTTAGTGAACCGTCAGATCACTAGAATCTTTATTGCGGTAGTTTATCACAGTTAAATTGCTAA
CGCAGTCAGTGCTTCTGACACAACAGTCTCGAACTTAAGCTGCAGAAGTTGGTCGTGAGGCACTGGGCAG
GTAAGTATCAAGGTTACAAGACAGGTTTAAGGAGACCAATAGAAACTGGGCTTGTCGAGACAGAGAAGAC
TCTTGCGTTTCTGATAGGCACCTATTGGTCTTACTGACATCCACTTTGCCTTTCTCTCCACAGGTGTCCA
CTCCCAGTTCAATTACAGCTCTTAAGGCTAGAGTATTAATACGACTCACTATAGGGGTTAGCGATCGCCA
TGGTGAGCGGCTGGCGGCTGTTCAAGAAGATTAGCGGGAGCTCCGGTGGCTCGAGCGGTATGGGAGACGA
GATGGATGCCATGATTCCCGAGCGGGAGATGAAGGATTTTCAGTTTAGAGCGCTAAAGAAGGTGAGAATC
TTTGACTCCCCTGAGGAATTGCCCAAGGAACGCTCGAGTCTGCTTGCTGTGTCCAACAAATATGGTCTGG
TCTTCGCTGGTGGAGCCAGTGGCTTGCAGATTTTTCCTACTAAAAATCTTCTTATTCAAAATAAACCCGG
AGATGATCCCAACAAAATAGTTGATAAAGTCCAAGGCTTGCTAGTTCCTATGAAATTCCCAATCCATCAC
CTGGCCTTGAGCTGTGATAACCTCACACTCTCTGCGTGCATGATGTCCAGTGAATATGGTTCCATTATTG
CTTTTTTTGATGTTCGCACATTCTCAAATGAGGCTAAACAGCAAAAACGCCCATTTGCCTATCATAAGCT
TTTGAAAGATGCAGGAGGCATGGTGATTGATATGAAGTGGAACCCCACTGTCCCCTCCATGGTGGCAGTT
TGTCTGGCTGATGGTAGTATTGCTGTCCTGCAAGTCACGGAAACAGTGAAAGTATGTGCAACTCTTCCTT
CCACGGTAGCAGTAACCTCTGTGTGCTGGAGCCCCAAAGGAAAGCAGCTGGCAGTGGGAAAACAGAATGG
AACTGTGGTCCAGTATCTTCCTACTTTGCAGGAAAAAAAAGTCATTCCTTGTCCTCCGTTTTATGAGTCA
GATCATCCTGTCAGAGTTCTGGATGTGCTGTGGATTGGTACCTACGTCTTCGCCATAGTGTATGCTGCTG
CAGATGGGACCCTGGAAACGTCTCCAGATGTGGTGATGGCTCTACTACCGAAAAAAGAAGAAAAGCACCC
AGAGATATTTGTGAACTTTATGGAGCCCTGTTATGGCAGCTGCACGGAGAGACAGCATCATTACTACCTC
AGTTACATTGAGGAATGGGATTTAGTGCTGGCAGCATCTGCGGCTTCAACAGAAGTTAGTATCCTTGCTC
GACAAAGTGATCAGATTAATTGGGAATCTTGGCTACTGGAGGATTCTAGTCGAGCTGAATTGCCTGTGAC
AGACAAGAGTGATGACTCCTTGCCCATGGGAGTTGTCGTAGACTATACAAACCAAGTGGAAATCACCATC
AGTGATGAAAAGACTCTTCCTCCTGCTCCAGTTCTCATGTTACTTTCAACAGATGGTGTGCTTTGTCCAT
TTTATATGATTAATCAAAATCCTGGGGTTAAGTCTCTCATCAAAACACCAGAGCGACTTTCATTAGAAGG
AGAGCGACAGCCCAAGTCACCAGGAAGTACTTAATCTAGAGGTCAAGCTTCGGGGGTTTAAACCTGCAGG
CATGCAAGCTGATTTGGCTGCTGCCACCGCTGAGCAAGGCCGCTTCGAGCAGACATGATAAGATACATTG
ATGAGTTTGGACAAACCACAACTAGAATGCAGTGAAAAAAATGCTTTATTTGTGAAATTTGTGATGCTAT
TGCTTTATTTGTAACCATTATAAGCTGCAATAAACAAGTTAACAACAACAATTGCATTCATTTTATGTTT
CAGGTTCAGGGGGAGATGTGGGAGGTTTTTTTAAGCAAGTAAAACCTCTACAAATGTGGTAAAATCTTAA
TTAAGACTTCTAATATAACTTCGTATAGCATACATTATACGAAGTTATGGTTCCACTGTTGACAATTAAT
CATCGGCATAGTATATCGGCATAGTATAATACGACAAGGTGAGGAACTAAACCCAGGAGGCAGATCATGA
TTGAACAAGATGGATTGCACGCAGGTTCTCCGGCCGCTTGGGTGGAGAGGCTATTCGGCTATGACTGGGC
ACAACAGACAATCGGCTGCTCTGATGCCGCCGTGTTCCGGCTGTCAGCGCAGGGGCGCCCGGTTCTTTTT
GTCAAGACCGACCTGTCCGGTGCCCTGAATGAACTGCAGGACGAGGCAGCGCGGCTATCGTGGCTGGCCA
CGACGGGCGTTCCTTGCGCAGCTGTGCTCGACGTTGTCACTGAAGCGGGAAGGGACTGGCTGCTATTGGG
CGAAGTGCCGGGGCAGGATCTCCTGTCATCTCACCTTGCTCCTGCCGAGAAAGTATCCATCATGGCTGAT
GCAATGCGGCGGCTGCATACGCTTGATCCGGCTACCTGCCCATTCGACCACCAAGCGAAACATCGCATCG
AGCGAGCACGTACTCGGATGGAAGCCGGTCTTGTCGATCAGGATGATCTGGACGAAGAGCATCAGGGGCT
CGCGCCAGCCGAACTGTTCGCCAGGCTCAAGGCGCGCATGCCCGACGGCGAGGATCTCGTCGTGACCCAT
GGCGATGCCTGCTTGCCGAATATCATGGTGGAAAATGGCCGCTTTTCTGGATTCATCGACTGTGGCCGGC
TGGGTGTGGCGGACCGCTATCAGGACATAGCGTTGGCTACCCGTGATATTGCTGAAGAGCTTGGCGGCGA
ATGGGCTGACCGCTTCCTCGTGCTTTACGGTATCGCCGCTCCCGATTCGCAGCGCATCGCCTTCTATCGC
CTTCTTGACGAGTTCTTCTGATTCGAAATGACCGACCAAGCGACGCCCAACCGGTATCAGCTCACTCAAA
GGCGGTAATACGGTTATCCACAGAATCAGGGGATAACGCAGGAAAGAACATGTGAGCAAAAGGCCAGCAA
AAGGCCAGGAACCGTAAAAAGGCCGCGTTGCTGGCGTTTTTCCATAGGCTCCGCCCCCCTGACGAGCATC
ACAAAAATCGACGCTCAAGTCAGAGGTGGCGAAACCCGACAGGACTATAAAGATACCAGGCGTTTCCCCC
TGGAAGCTCCCTCGTGCGCTCTCCTGTTCCGACCCTGCCGCTTACCGGATACCTGTCCGCCTTTCTCCCT
TCGGGAAGCGTGGCGCTTTCTCATAGCTCACGCTGTAGGTATCTCAGTTCGGTGTAGGTCGTTCGCTCCA
AGCTGGGCTGTGTGCACGAACCCCCCGTTCAGCCCGACCGCTGCGCCTTATCCGGTAACTATCGTCTTGA
GTCCAACCCGGTAAGACACGACTTATCGCCACTGGCAGCAGCCACTGGTAACAGGATTAGCAGAGCGAGG
TATGTAGGCGGTGCTACAGAGTTCTTGAAGTGGTGGCCTAACTACGGCTACACTAGAAGGACAGTATTTG
GTATCTGCGCTCTGCTGAAGCCAGTTACCTTCGGAAAAAGAGTTGGTAGCTCTTGATCCGGCAAACAAAC
CACCGCTGGTAGCGGTGGTTTTTTTGTTTGCAAGCAGCAGATTACGCGCAGAAAAAAAGGATTTCAAGAA
GATCCTTTGATCTTTTCTACGGGGTCTGACGCTCAGTGGAACGAAAACTCACGTTAAGGGATTTTGGTCA
TGAGATTATCAAAAAGGATCTTCACCTAGATCCTTTTATAGTCCGGAATCGTCACACAAAAAACCAACAC
ACAGATGTAATGAAAATAAAGATATTTTATTGCGGCCATCGTGATGGCTAGAGTTTAGCCCTCCCACACA
TAACCAGAGGGCAGCAATTCACGAATCCCAACTGCCGTCGGCTGTCCATCACTGTCCTTCACTATGGCTT
TGATCCCAGGATGCAGATCGAGAAGCACCTGTCGGCACCGTCCGCAGGGGCTCAAGATGCCCCTGTTCTC
ATTTCCGATCGCGACGATACAAGTCAGGTTGCCAGCTGCCGCAGCAGCAGCAGTGCCCAGCACCACGAGT
TCTGCACAAGGTCCCCCAGTAAAATGATATACATTGACACCAGTGAAGATGCGGCCGTCGCTAGAGAGAG
CTGCGCTGGCGACGCTGTAGTCTTCAGAGATGGGGATGCTGTTGATTGTAGCCGTTGCTCTTTCAATGAG
GGTGGATTCTTCTTGAGACAAAGGCTTGGCCATGGTGGCGCTAGTGTCAGAAGAATCGAGCTTTTTGCAA
AAGCCTAGGCCTCCAAAAAAGCCTCCTCACTACTTCTGGAATAGCTCAGAGGCCGAGGCGGCCTCGGCCT
CTGCATAAATAAAAAAAATTAGTCAGCCATGGGGCGGAGAATGGGCGGAACTGGGCGGAGTTAGGGGCGG
GATGGGCGGAGTTAGGGGCGGGACTATGGTTGCTGACTAATTGAGATGCATGCTTTGCATACTTCTGCCT
GCTGGGGAGCCTGGGGACTTTCCACACCTGGTTGCTGACTAATTGAGATGCATGCTTTGCATACTTCTGC
CTGCTGGGGAGCCTGGGGACTTTCCACACCCTAACTGACACACATTCCACAGCTGGTTCTTTCCGCCTCA
GAAGGTACCTAACCAAGTTCCTCTTTCAGAGGTTATTTCAGGCCATGGTGCTGCGC
Features (pLannotate 1.2.2; 17 found; start..end, strand, type, name):
     24..105     -  polyA_signal   SV40 poly(A) signal: SV40 polyadenylation signal
    128..211     -  CDS            large T antigen (fragment): large T antigen from SV40 (simian virus 40)
    276..641     +  enhancer       CMV enhancer: human cytomegalovirus immediate early enhancer
    643..842     +  promoter       CMV promoter: human cytomegalovirus (CMV) immediate early promoter
    981..1113    +  intron         chimeric intron: chimera between introns from human β-globin and immunoglobulin heavy chain genes
   1157..1175    +  promoter       T7 promoter: promoter for bacteriophage T7 RNA polymerase
   1250..2551    +  CDS            NUP214 (fragment): NU214_HUMAN - Also known as CAIN, CAN, KIAA0023. Experimental evidence at protein level: Swiss-Prot protein existence level 1. (Microbial infection) Required for capsid disassembly of the human adenovirus 5 (HadV-5) leading to release of the viral genome to the nucleus (in vitro). From Homo sapiens (Human).
   2582..2600    +  misc_feature   MCS (fragment): pUC18/19 multiple cloning site
   2649..2770    -  polyA_signal   SV40 poly(A) signal: SV40 polyadenylation signal
   2793..2861    -  CDS            large T antigen (fragment): large T antigen from SV40 (simian virus 40)
   2885..2918    +  protein_bind   loxP: Cre-mediated recombination occurs in the 8-bp core sequence (GCATACAT). Cre recombinase
   2928..2975    +  promoter       EM7 promoter: synthetic bacterial promoter&nbsp
   3007..3798    +  CDS            neo: KKA2_KLEPN - Also known as kan, nptII. Experimental evidence at protein level: Swiss-Prot protein existence level 1. Resistance to kanamycin, neomycin, paromomycin, ribostamycin, butirosin and gentamicin B. From Klebsiella pneumoniae.
   3959..4547    -  rep_origin     ori: high-copy-number ColE1/pMB1/pBR322/pUC origin of replication
   4673..4721    -  polyA_signal   poly(A) signal: synthetic polyadenylation signal
   4745..5143    -  CDS            BSD: blasticidin S deaminase; Aspergillus terreus BSD; confers resistance to blasticidin
   5174..5531    -  promoter       SV40 promoter: SV40 enhancer and early promoter
