[The description below was written by a language model from this plasmid's Addgene catalogue record and pLannotate feature annotations shown in this document.]
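Description:
pBiT3.1-N_NUP214:1-434 is a mammalian expression plasmid built on Promega's pBiT3.1-N backbone. It produces an N-terminally HiBiT-tagged fragment of human nucleoporin NUP214 spanning residues M1 to T434. The 1302 bp wild-type insert was derived from a Mammalian Gene Collection cDNA clone and introduced by ligation-independent cloning between XhoI and XbaI sites, both of which are retained. Transcription is driven by the CMV immediate-early enhancer and promoter, followed by a chimeric β-globin/immunoglobulin intron that generally improves mRNA processing and expression. It is terminated by an SV40 polyadenylation signal. A T7 promoter upstream of the coding region serves as a sequencing primer site. The HiBiT tag is a short peptide joined to the insert through a flexible glycine/serine linker. It complements the LgBiT subunit to reconstitute NanoLuc luciferase, so the fusion protein can be quantified by luminescence.

The plasmid is maintained at high copy in E. coli through a ColE1/pUC-type origin and is selected with kanamycin via the neo (nptII) gene, which the annotation places behind the bacterial EM7 promoter next to a single loxP site. The catalogue lists neomycin/G418 as the mammalian selectable marker. However, the feature table shows no eukaryotic promoter directly upstream of neo and instead shows an SV40 early promoter driving a blasticidin S deaminase cassette with a synthetic poly(A) signal, so the two sources do not fully agree on mammalian selection. The associated publication is a ligandability survey of WD40 repeat-containing proteins. This suggests use in luminescence-based cellular assays of the NUP214 N-terminal region, though the record does not state a specific assay.
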