Addgene plasmid #211219: pBiT3.1-N_NUP214:1-434
Purpose: Mammalian expression of human NUP214 fragment M1 to T434. N-terminal HiBiT tag.
Depositing lab: Cheryl Arrowsmith. Depositing organization: University of Toronto. Publication: A Target Class Ligandability Evaluation of WD40 Repeat-Containing Proteins. Ackloo S, Li F, Szewczyk M, Seitova A, Loppnau P, Zeng H, Xu J, Ahmad S, Arnautova YA, Baghaie AJ, Beldar S, Bolotokova A, Centrella PA, Chau I, Clark MA, Cuozzo JW, Dehghani-Tafti S, Disch JS, Dong A, Dumas A, Feng JA, Ghiabi P, Gibson E, Gilmer J, Goldman B, Green SR, Guie MA, Guilinger JP, Harms N, Herasymenko O, Houliston S, Hutchinson A, Kearnes S, Keefe AD, Kimani SW, Kramer T, Kutera M, Kwak HA, Lento C, Li Y, Liu J, Loup J, Machado RAC, Mulhern CJ, Perveen S, Righetto GL, Riley P, Shrestha S, Sigel EA, Silva M, Sintchak MD, Slakman BL, Taylor RD, Thompson J, Torng W, Underkoffler C, von Rechenberg M, Walsh RT, Watson I, Wilson DJ, Wolf E, Yadav M, Yazdi AK, Zhang J, Zhang Y, Santhakumar V, Edwards AM, Barsyte-Lovejoy D, Schapira M, Brown PJ, Halabelian L, Arrowsmith CH. J Med Chem. 2025 Jan 23;68(2):1092-1112. doi: 10.1021/acs.jmedchem.4c02010. Epub 2024 Nov 4. PubMed 39495097.
Backbone
  Vector backbone: pBiT3.1-N
  Backbone manufacturer: Promega
  Vector type: Mammalian Expression
  Selectable markers: Neomycin (select with G418)
Growth in bacteria
  Bacterial resistance: Kanamycin, 50 μg/mL
  Growth temperature: 37°C
  Growth strain: DH5alpha
  Copy number: High Copy
Gene/Insert
  Gene/Insert name: NUP214:M1-T434
  Species: H. sapiens (human)
  Insert size (bp): 1302
  Mutation: wild type
  Entrez Gene: NUP214 (a.k.a. CAIN, CAN, IIAE9)
  Promoter: CMV
  Tag / fusion protein: MVSGWRLFKKISGSSGGSSG (N terminal on insert)
  Cloning method: Ligation Independent Cloning
  Sequencing primers: 5′ T7; 3′ TTGCTCAGCGGTGGCAGCAG
Resource information
  A portion of this plasmid was derived from a plasmid made by: Mammalian Gene Collection (BC105998.1)
Terms and licenses: Academic/Nonprofit Terms; Industry Terms: Not Available to Industry
Depositor comments: 5' Cloning Site: Xho1 (not destroyed), 3' Cloning Site: Xba1 (not destroyed).
How to cite: pBiT3.1-N_NUP214:1-434 was a gift from Cheryl Arrowsmith (Addgene plasmid # 211219 ; http://n2t.net/addgene:211219 ; RRID:Addgene_211219)
