>Addgene plasmid #211219 | pBiT3.1-N_NUP214:1-434 | depositor partial sequence | sequence record 411916 | Insert sequence
ATGGGAGACGAGATGGATGCCATGATTCCCGAGCGGGAGATGAAGGATTTTCAGTTTAGAGCGCTAAAGA
AGGTGAGAATCTTTGACTCCCCTGAGGAATTGCCCAAGGAACGCTCGAGTCTGCTTGCTGTGTCCAACAA
ATATGGTCTGGTCTTCGCTGGTGGAGCCAGTGGCTTGCAGATTTTTCCTACTAAAAATCTTCTTATTCAA
AATAAACCCGGAGATGATCCCAACAAAATAGTTGATAAAGTCCAAGGCTTGCTAGTTCCTATGAAATTCC
CAATCCATCACCTGGCCTTGAGCTGTGATAACCTCACACTCTCTGCGTGCATGATGTCCAGTGAATATGG
TTCCATTATTGCTTTTTTTGATGTTCGCACATTCTCAAATGAGGCTAAACAGCAAAAACGCCCATTTGCC
TATCATAAGCTTTTGAAAGATGCAGGAGGCATGGTGATTGATATGAAGTGGAACCCCACTGTCCCCTCCA
TGGTGGCAGTTTGTCTGGCTGATGGTAGTATTGCTGTCCTGCAAGTCACGGAAACAGTGAAAGTATGTGC
AACTCTTCCTTCCACGGTAGCAGTAACCTCTGTGTGCTGGAGCCCCAAAGGAAAGCAGCTGGCAGTGGGA
AAACAGAATGGAACTGTGGTCCAGTATCTTCCTACTTTGCAGGAAAAAAAAGTCATTCCTTGTCCTCCGT
TTTATGAGTCAGATCATCCTGTCAGAGTTCTGGATGTGCTGTGGATTGGTACCTACGTCTTCGCCATAGT
GTATGCTGCTGCAGATGGGACCCTGGAAACGTCTCCAGATGTGGTGATGGCTCTACTACCGAAAAAAGAA
GAAAAGCACCCAGAGATATTTGTGAACTTTATGGAGCCCTGTTATGGCAGCTGCACGGAGAGACAGCATC
ATTACTACCTCAGTTACATTGAGGAATGGGATTTAGTGCTGGCAGCATCTGCGGCTTCAACAGAAGTTAG
TATCCTTGCTCGACAAAGTGATCAGATTAATTGGGAATCTTGGCTACTGGAGGATTCTAGTCGAGCTGAA
TTGCCTGTGACAGACAAGAGTGATGACTCCTTGCCCATGGGAGTTGTCGTAGACTATACAAACCAAGTGG
AAATCACCATCAGTGATGAAAAGACTCTTCCTCCTGCTCCAGTTCTCATGTTACTTTCAACAGATGGTGT
GCTTTGTCCATTTTATATGATTAATCAAAATCCTGGGGTTAAGTCTCTCATCAAAACACCAGAGCGACTT
TCATTAGAAGGAGAGCGACAGCCCAAGTCACCAGGAAGTACT
